Addgene plasmid #198275: pBR322-Pdp1_NTD-Cas9
Purpose: For loading SpCas9 into PVCs; also contains PVC regulatory genes
Depositing lab: Feng Zhang. Depositing organization: Broad Institute. Publication: Programmable protein delivery with a bacterial contractile injection system. Kreitz J, Friedrich MJ, Guru A, Lash B, Saito M, Macrae RK, Zhang F. Nature. 2023 Apr;616(7956):357-364. doi: 10.1038/s41586-023-05870-7. Epub 2023 Mar 29. PubMed 36991127.
Backbone
  Vector backbone: pBR322
  Vector type: Bacterial Expression
Growth in bacteria
  Bacterial resistance: Ampicillin, 100 μg/mL
  Growth temperature: 37°C
  Growth strain: DH5alpha
  Copy number: High Copy
Gene/Insert
  Gene/Insert name: Pdp1_NTD-Cas9
  Species: Photorhabdus asymbiotica
  Cloning method: Restriction Enzyme; 5′ cloning site Unknown (unknown if destroyed); 3′ cloning site Unknown (unknown if destroyed)
Terms and licenses: Academic/Nonprofit Terms; Industry Terms: Not Available to Industry
How to cite: pBR322-Pdp1_NTD-Cas9 was a gift from Feng Zhang (Addgene plasmid # 198275 ; http://n2t.net/addgene:198275 ; RRID:Addgene_198275)
