[The description below was written by a language model from this plasmid's Addgene catalogue record and pLannotate feature annotations shown in this document.]
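Description:
pBR322-Pdp1_NTD-Cas9 is a bacterial expression plasmid built on the classic pBR322 backbone and used to load Streptococcus pyogenes Cas9 into Photorhabdus virulence cassettes (PVCs), the contractile injection systems of Photorhabdus asymbiotica that have been repurposed for programmable protein delivery. It replicates in E. coli from the ColE1/pMB1-type origin. It keeps the pBR322 rop gene and bom mobility region, although the catalogue lists it as high copy. Selection is by ampicillin through the bla gene and its native promoter. The tetracycline resistance gene survives only as separated fragments flanking the insert, which indicates that the payload was cloned into the tet locus and that tetracycline selection is lost. The tet promoter remains upstream of the insert, but the record does not state which promoter actually drives the payload.

The insert fuses the N-terminal domain of Pdp1, a native PVC payload protein, to SpCas9. As the plasmid's stated purpose implies, this N-terminal region acts as a packaging tag that directs the fused cargo into assembling PVC particles. The annotation detects only the full-length cas9 coding sequence. The roughly 700 bp upstream of it and the approximately 2.7 kb between cas9 and the downstream tet fragment are unannotated, and they presumably hold the Pdp1 leader and the PVC regulatory genes named in the catalogue entry, though the tables do not confirm this.

The two sequence records disagree. The 11.6 kb full sequence shows a single cas9 gene, whereas the 13.4 kb analyzer result contains an extra partial Cas9 fragment and an additional tet fragment. This may reflect an assembly artefact or a duplication, and the record does not resolve it.
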