Features (pLannotate 1.2.2; 10 found; start..end, strand, type, name):
      1..105     -  promoter       AmpR promoter: bla
    218..246     +  promoter       tet promoter: E. coli promoter for tetracycline efflux protein gene
    294..588     +  CDS            TcR (fragment): tetracycline efflux protein; tet; confers resistance to tetracycline
   1289..5392    +  CDS            cas9: CAS9_STRP1 - Also known as csn1 From Streptococcus pyogenes serotype M1.
   8087..8712    +  CDS            TcR (fragment): tetracycline efflux protein; tet; confers resistance to tetracycline
   8954..9334    -  CDS            YPB1_ECOLX: Protein predicted: Swiss-Prot protein existence level 4. From Escherichia coli.
   9351..9542    +  CDS            rop: Rop protein, which maintains plasmids at low copy number; rop
   9644..9784    +  misc_feature   bom: basis of mobility region from pBR322
   9970..10558   -  rep_origin     ori: high-copy-number ColE1/pMB1/pBR322/pUC origin of replication
  10729..11589   -  CDS            AmpR: β-lactamase; bla; confers resistance to ampicillin, carbenicillin, and related antibiotics
>Addgene plasmid #198275 | pBR322-Pdp1_NTD-Cas9 | addgene full sequence | sequence record 454361 | Addgene NGS Result
ACTCTTCCTTTTTCAATATTATTGAAGCATTTATCAGGGTTATTGTCTCATGAGCGGATACATATTTGAA
TGTATTTAGAAAAATAAACAAATAGGGGTTCCGCGCACATTTCCCCGAAAAGTGCCACCTGACGTCTAAG
AAACCATTATTATCATGACATTAACCTATAAAAATAGGCGTATCACGAGGCCCTTTCGTCTTCAAGAATT
CTCATGTTTGACAGCTTATCATCGATAAGCTTTAATGCGGTAGTTTATCACAGTTAAATTGCTAACGCAG
TCAGGCACCGTGTATGAAATCTAACAATGCGCTCATCGTCATCCTCGGCACCGTCACCCTGGATGCTGTA
GGCATAGGCTTGGTTATGCCGGTACTGCCGGGCCTCTTGCGGGATATCGTCCATTCCGACAGCATCGCCA
GTCACTATGGCGTGCTGCTAGCGCTATATGCGTTGATGCAATTTCTATGCGCACCCGTTCTCGGAGCACT
GTCCGACCGCTTTGGCCGCCGCCCAGTCCTGCTCGCTTCGCTACTTGGAGCCACTATCGACTACGCGATC
ATGGCGACCACACCCGTCCTGTGGATCCATTTTTTTAATTAAATAAAGGAATTAATATTGATTTGATAGA
GCATGTAATCAATAACTTCTATGAAAATGTTGAAAAACAATACACGGAAACACTTAACTTACAATTAAAT
TGTTAAAGGAGATGATGATAAGAATGGTCAGTCACCAGATAAAATGATCTCTGGTCAATTTTAGGAAAGC
TGAAAAAACCTGACCAAATGCGTCGTAAATTCTATGCTTAGAAAGACTCGGTGCCAGTGTAATACCTAAG
ATATGGTTTTTATTTCCATATCTGTTCGAAAACTTAGAAATAACAAGTTCAACAATAACCAGGGACTTTA
AATATGCCTAGATATGCTAATTATCAGATAAACCCCAAACAGAATATTAAAAATTCACATGGGAAATCTT
CATCGTCAGATTTTTCTAGTGGGTACCTTTCATTCTCAAATAATTCGCTTGATGACCCTTTTATTCGGCA
GCAAGTTAAGAGAGAATTTATTTGGGAGGGACATATGAAGGAGATTGAAGAAGCTTCAAGATTAGGTGGC
TCTGGTGGTGGCGGTTCTGGCGGCGCACCGAAAAAGAAACGCAAAGTTTGGGAGGGACATATGAAGGAGA
TTGAAGAAGCTTCAAGATTAGGTGGCTCTGGTGGTGGCGGTTCTGGCGGCGCACCGAAAAAGAAACGCAA
AGTTGGTATTCATGGTGTTCCGGCAGCAATGGATAAGAAATACTCAATAGGCTTAGATATCGGCACAAAT
AGCGTCGGATGGGCGGTGATCACTGATGAATATAAGGTTCCGTCTAAAAAGTTCAAGGTTCTGGGAAATA
CAGACCGCCACAGTATCAAAAAAAATCTTATAGGGGCTCTTTTATTTGACAGTGGAGAGACAGCGGAAGC
GACTCGTCTCAAACGGACAGCTCGTAGAAGGTATACACGTCGGAAGAATCGTATTTGTTATCTACAGGAG
ATTTTTTCAAATGAGATGGCGAAAGTAGATGATAGTTTCTTTCATCGACTTGAAGAGTCTTTTTTGGTGG
AAGAAGACAAGAAGCATGAACGTCATCCTATTTTTGGAAATATAGTAGATGAAGTTGCTTATCATGAGAA
ATATCCAACTATCTATCATCTGCGAAAAAAATTGGTAGATTCTACTGATAAAGCGGATTTGCGCTTAATC
TATTTGGCCTTAGCGCATATGATTAAGTTTCGTGGTCATTTTTTGATTGAGGGAGATTTAAATCCTGATA
ATAGTGATGTGGACAAACTATTTATCCAGTTGGTACAAACCTACAATCAATTATTTGAAGAAAACCCTAT
TAACGCAAGTGGAGTAGATGCTAAAGCGATTCTTTCTGCACGATTGAGTAAATCAAGACGATTAGAAAAT
CTCATTGCTCAGCTCCCCGGTGAGAAGAAAAATGGCTTATTTGGGAATCTCATTGCTTTGTCATTGGGTT
TGACCCCTAATTTTAAATCAAATTTTGATTTGGCAGAAGATGCTAAATTACAGCTTTCAAAAGATACTTA
CGATGATGATTTAGATAATTTATTGGCGCAAATTGGAGATCAATATGCTGATTTGTTTTTGGCAGCTAAG
AATTTATCAGATGCTATTTTACTTTCAGATATCCTAAGAGTAAATACTGAAATAACTAAGGCTCCCCTAT
CAGCTTCAATGATTAAACGCTACGATGAACATCATCAAGACTTGACTCTTTTAAAAGCTTTAGTTCGACA
ACAACTTCCAGAAAAGTATAAAGAAATCTTTTTTGATCAATCAAAAAACGGATATGCAGGTTATATTGAT
GGGGGAGCTAGCCAAGAAGAATTTTATAAATTTATCAAACCAATTTTAGAAAAAATGGATGGTACTGAGG
AATTATTGGTGAAACTAAATCGTGAAGATTTGCTGCGCAAGCAACGGACCTTTGACAACGGCTCTATTCC
CCATCAAATTCACTTGGGTGAGCTGCATGCTATTTTGAGAAGACAAGAAGACTTTTATCCATTTTTAAAA
GACAATCGTGAGAAGATTGAAAAAATCTTGACTTTTCGAATTCCTTATTATGTTGGTCCATTGGCGCGTG
GCAATAGTCGTTTTGCATGGATGACTCGGAAGTCTGAAGAAACAATTACCCCATGGAATTTTGAAGAAGT
TGTCGATAAAGGTGCTTCAGCTCAATCATTTATTGAACGCATGACAAACTTTGATAAAAATCTTCCAAAT
GAAAAAGTACTACCAAAACATAGTTTGCTTTATGAGTATTTTACGGTTTATAACGAATTGACAAAGGTCA
AATATGTTACTGAAGGAATGCGAAAACCAGCATTTCTTTCAGGTGAACAGAAGAAAGCCATTGTTGATTT
ACTCTTCAAAACAAATCGAAAAGTAACCGTTAAGCAATTAAAAGAAGATTATTTCAAAAAAATAGAATGT
TTTGATAGTGTTGAAATTTCAGGAGTTGAAGATAGATTTAATGCTTCATTAGGTACCTACCATGATTTGC
TAAAAATTATTAAAGATAAAGATTTTTTGGATAATGAAGAAAATGAAGATATCTTAGAGGATATTGTTTT
AACATTGACCTTATTTGAAGATAGGGAGATGATTGAGGAAAGACTTAAAACATATGCTCACCTCTTTGAT
GATAAGGTGATGAAACAGCTTAAACGTCGCCGTTATACTGGTTGGGGACGTTTGTCTCGAAAATTGATTA
ATGGTATTAGGGATAAGCAATCTGGCAAAACAATATTAGATTTTTTGAAATCAGATGGTTTTGCCAATCG
CAATTTTATGCAGCTGATCCATGATGATAGTTTGACATTTAAAGAAGACATTCAAAAAGCACAAGTGTCT
GGACAAGGCGATAGTTTACATGAACATATTGCAAATTTAGCTGGTAGCCCTGCTATTAAAAAAGGTATTT
TACAGACTGTAAAAGTTGTTGATGAATTGGTCAAAGTAATGGGGCGGCATAAGCCAGAAAATATCGTTAT
TGAAATGGCACGTGAAAATCAGACAACTCAAAAGGGCCAGAAAAATTCGCGAGAGCGTATGAAACGAATC
GAAGAAGGTATCAAAGAATTAGGAAGTCAGATTCTTAAAGAGCATCCTGTTGAAAATACTCAATTGCAAA
ATGAAAAGCTCTATCTCTATTATCTCCAAAATGGAAGAGACATGTATGTGGACCAAGAATTAGATATTAA
TCGTTTAAGTGATTATGATGTCGATCACATTGTTCCACAAAGTTTCCTTAAAGACGATTCAATAGACAAT
AAGGTCTTAACGCGTTCTGATAAAAATCGTGGTAAATCGGATAACGTTCCAAGTGAAGAAGTAGTCAAAA
AGATGAAAAACTATTGGAGACAACTTCTAAACGCCAAGTTAATCACTCAACGTAAGTTTGATAATTTAAC
GAAAGCTGAACGTGGAGGTTTGAGTGAACTTGATAAAGCTGGTTTTATCAAACGCCAATTGGTTGAAACT
CGCCAAATCACTAAGCATGTGGCACAAATTTTGGATAGTCGCATGAATACTAAATACGATGAAAATGATA
AACTTATTCGAGAGGTTAAAGTGATTACCTTAAAATCTAAATTAGTTTCTGACTTCCGAAAAGATTTCCA
ATTCTATAAAGTACGTGAGATTAACAATTACCATCATGCCCATGATGCGTATCTAAATGCCGTCGTTGGA
ACTGCTTTGATTAAGAAATATCCAAAACTTGAATCGGAGTTTGTCTATGGTGATTATAAAGTTTATGATG
TTCGTAAAATGATTGCTAAGTCTGAGCAAGAAATAGGCAAAGCAACCGCAAAATATTTCTTTTACTCTAA
TATCATGAACTTCTTCAAAACAGAAATTACACTTGCAAATGGAGAGATTCGCAAACGCCCTCTAATCGAA
ACTAATGGGGAAACTGGAGAAATTGTCTGGGATAAAGGGCGAGATTTTGCCACAGTGCGCAAAGTATTGT
CCATGCCCCAAGTCAATATTGTCAAGAAAACAGAAGTACAGACAGGCGGATTCTCCAAGGAGTCAATTTT
ACCAAAAAGAAATTCGGACAAGCTTATTGCTCGTAAAAAAGACTGGGATCCAAAAAAATATGGTGGTTTT
GATAGTCCAACGGTAGCTTATTCAGTCCTAGTGGTTGCTAAGGTGGAAAAAGGGAAATCGAAGAAGTTAA
AATCCGTTAAAGAGTTACTAGGGATCACAATTATGGAAAGAAGTTCCTTTGAAAAAAATCCGATTGACTT
TTTAGAAGCTAAAGGATATAAGGAAGTTAAAAAAGACTTAATCATTAAACTACCTAAATATAGTCTTTTT
GAGTTAGAAAACGGTCGTAAACGGATGCTGGCTAGTGCCGGAGAATTACAAAAAGGAAATGAGCTGGCTC
TGCCAAGCAAATATGTGAATTTTTTATATTTAGCTAGTCATTATGAAAAGTTGAAGGGTAGTCCAGAAGA
TAACGAACAAAAACAATTGTTTGTGGAGCAGCATAAGCATTATTTAGATGAGATTATTGAGCAAATCAGT
GAATTTTCTAAGCGTGTTATTTTAGCAGATGCCAATTTAGATAAAGTTCTTAGTGCATATAACAAACATA
GAGACAAACCAATACGTGAACAAGCAGAAAATATTATTCATTTATTTACGTTGACGAATCTTGGAGCTCC
CGCTGCTTTTAAATATTTTGATACAACAATTGATCGTAAACGATATACGTCTACAAAAGAAGTTTTAGAT
GCCACTCTTATCCATCAATCCATCACTGGTCTTTATGAAACACGCATTGATTTGAGTCAGCTAGGAGGTG
ACAAACGTCCGGCAGCAACCAAAAAGGCAGGTCAGGCCAAAAAGAAATGATATGGATTTTCATGTCATCA
GGAGAATATTCAAAATTCTGTGTCACACAAAATATTTTACAGCGTAATCACACCATTAAGAGGGGCATCA
AAATAAATGGTTAACTGGGACAATGTTGAATTTCATTTTTATAAGGCATTGTCCGTATTATCCACCATCC
AGATCAACGGATTCAGATGGTGTAAAGAAAGCATATAGCTGGTAGGTAAAATTAAGAAGTGTAGTTTTAT
AAAGTATTAATGGAGAACGATGAATTTAAAGTAAATGGAGGAAGGTTAGTTTCACTATCAAATTACAGGA
CCAAAAATATGGAGTATTCCATCTTCTTTGGTGAATTAAGTCTTGAAGACTTCAACAAATATTGCCTGGA
ACTATGGGCCTGTGAATGGTATTGGAGTATCATTTATAACGACTATTTCGATAGGAAATTTAAAGTCTTG
TTGAAAATGACTAATCGTCTAAAAGTATGTCTGGAGAAATAGGTTTAATCTCTATATTTAACGGTTTTAT
TTTCATCTATTTACTAATGGTAAATTTTTTTACTCTTTGAATATATTGGTGAGTTTGTTATCCCCATTAG
TTACCAGGGTATTATTAATGAGTGAAATTCAATTTTATTGATATTAAAGTCAAATTTACAAATGATGACT
TTATTATTTTTTATTTATTAATTTTAAATTATTTTTTGTTAATCTTTACTATAAATGAATTTTTTGCTTG
CATGGACTTGATTTTTTTATATATAACATTGACAAATATTAATTCATATATATGATTGTTATAGTGAGTT
ATTTAATTGATTCGACTAACAATTTCATTGTAATTTTTCAAGATAGCAGTCAATTGCTATAACAAGCATC
TTTCTCGTCAAAGGAAAATGTGTATGGCCTATAAGCAGCAACTTGAAAGATGAAGGATATAATGATGATT
AACTTAACGGAGAGTAGATATTAGAAGTAGTAGAAGGACAATTTAAGACTTTATACCCATTAAAACAAAG
GGGTAAAATAATGATGTTTGATGAAAATTTAGAATGTGTTAATCACGAAATTATCAATGAAAAATTAGAT
ACGAAAATTCACCTTGCTAATCCTTATGCCTTTTGGGGGGGAAGGGTAAATGAGAATATAAATGGGTTAA
TTAAACAACATTCTTTAAGAGGAACTGACTTTAATAAAATTTTTAACCGGAAGATAAATTTTTTTGTAAA
TGGAATAAATAATTGCCCCCGAAAAACTCGGAATATAAAACCCCCTAATTAATTATTTAAAGGAATAAGA
GTTTATTTGCTCGTAGAGTAATTATGTTCCATTAATATGCTAAATTGCTCAGTAAAGTTATTAACTTTTT
TTCAACGCCAGTGAATAAGTCTGTTTTATTAAATAAGGAGTTCAGGTGTTTATTTCAAAAGAATTATCAA
GCTTTATTGCTGTAGCTAAAAATAAATCAATAAATAAAGCAACAACGGAACTTTTTATTACACAGTCACC
GATTTGCCGAAGCTTAAAAAAACTGGAATTTTCATTAGGTGTAAAACTCTTTGTAAGAAAAAGCCAGGGA
TTGGCTTTAACAGAAGAAGGAGAATGCTTATATAATAAAGTTTTGTCAATTTGTGAACGGCTTCAAGAAA
TAGAAGGTGACTACAAGAATGAAAAATCAACATACAATGATCTATATCAAAAAAATATATGAGGTTCTAA
TATAATAAGCGGTTCTAGATAACTAAAGTCATCTATTACCAATATCTGTATACTCAGTGAAAGTTTTGTC
TTCTAGGTAAGTTTTCATAATAGTGACATACCTTATTTTTTCATCTGGGTGTCTCTCATCCTGAAGAATG
GGTGATATAGTTGAAATAACTCAGTTCGTTTTGTGGTTTACGATTTTTGGCGGATCACAAAAATAGGGCT
GAGTCCCTTCAAGTGAGTTTTGAAATATACAATTATACCCTTCATCCTTTAAGTTGTTGCTTTGTTGGCT
GTTTTCATTCACCTCAGTCACATAGTTATCTATGCTCCTGAGGATTCGTTCACTTGCCGTCGTGCTGCAA
CTCGAAATCTATTGGGTATATATGTAATTTTCATATTCTGTTTCATTTTAACGGTATTATTTAAATATTT
ATATTTAGAACATTAGGTTATTAGAATAGATAATTTTAGGTAAATGTAATTAATTCAACCATCACGGAGA
GTTTATCATTTTGCCCAATGAGGGCAGGAGGTACGGATTTTCATTAGCACTTATCGAAGCGGATATATGT
TTGTGACTACATTGTCAGAAAATTTCATTCATCAACTTGAATTAGAACAGTGTCCATATAACTTATTTAG
AATAAAGGAAGGAAATTAATCTTAGATACAATGATAAGGGAAATAAAATAGAAAGTAGAGTTAATTGTAT
TAATAAGGTGCTGGAGCTTTACTTACAAAATATCAATGATTTTTGGTTTCGTATAAGTAATTAATTTAGA
GTAATGAAAAATTATTTGTGGGTTAAATTTTATTTATTGAAAATTCATTGGTTTATTTTATGAAATAGGA
AGGTAATAGCGGTATTATTCGGTTGAAATAACCGTATAGATAAATAGTAGGATTTAGATAAATTATTTCA
TATATGACAATTTTTACTATTATATGGGGTTTGTAAGTCGACCGATGCCCTTGAGAGCCTTCAACCCAGT
CAGCTCCTTCCGGTGGGCGCGGGGCATGACTATCGTCGCCGCACTTATGACTGTCTTCTTTATCATGCAA
CTCGTAGGACAGGTGCCGGCAGCGCTCTGGGTCATTTTCGGCGAGGACCGCTTTCGCTGGAGCGCGACGA
TGATCGGCCTGTCGCTTGCGGTATTCGGAATCTTGCACGCCCTCGCTCAAGCCTTCGTCACTGGTCCCGC
CACCAAACGTTTCGGCGAGAAGCAGGCCATTATCGCCGGCATGGCGGCCGACGCGCTGGGCTACGTCTTG
CTGGCGTTCGCGACGCGAGGCTGGATGGCCTTCCCCATTATGATTCTTCTCGCTTCCGGCGGCATCGGGA
TGCCCGCGTTGCAGGCCATGCTGTCCAGGCAGGTAGATGACGACCATCAGGGACAGCTTCAAGGATCGCT
CGCGGCTCTTACCAGCCTAACTTCGATCATTGGACCGCTGATCGTCACGGCGATTTATGCCGCCTCGGCG
AGCACATGGAACGGGTTGGCATGGATTGTAGGCGCCGCCCTATACCTTGTCTGCCTCCCCGCGTTGCGTC
GCGGTGCATGGAGCCGGGCCACCTCGACCTGAATGGAAGCCGGCGGCACCTCGCTAACGGATTCACCACT
CCAAGAATTGGAGCCAATCAATTCTTGCGGAGAACTGTGAATGCGCAAACCAACCCTTGGCAGAACATAT
CCATCGCGTCCGCCATCTCCAGCAGCCGCACGCGGCGCATCTCGGGCAGCGTTGGGTCCTGGCCACGGGT
GCGCATGATCGTGCTCCTGTCGTTGAGGACCCGGCTAGGCTGGCGGGGTTGCCTTACTGGTTAGCAGAAT
GAATCACCGATACGCGAGCGAACGTGAAGCGACTGCTGCTGCAAAACGTCTGCGACCTGAGCAACAACAT
GAATGGTCTTCGGTTTCCGTGTTTCGTAAAGTCTGGAAACGCGGAAGTCAGCGCCCTGCACCATTATGTT
CCGGATCTGCATCGCAGGATGCTGCTGGCTACCCTGTGGAACACCTACATCTGTATTAACGAAGCGCTGG
CATTGACCCTGAGTGATTTTTCTCTGGTCCCGCCGCATCCATACCGCCAGTTGTTTACCCTCACAACGTT
CCAGTAACCGGGCATGTTCATCATCAGTAACCCGTATCGTGAGCATCCTCTCTCGTTTCATCGGTATCAT
TACCCCCATGAACAGAAATCCCCCTTACACGGAGGCATCAGTGACCAAACAGGAAAAAACCGCCCTTAAC
ATGGCCCGCTTTATCAGAAGCCAGACATTAACGCTTCTGGAGAAACTCAACGAGCTGGACGCGGATGAAC
AGGCAGACATCTGTGAATCGCTTCACGACCACGCTGATGAGCTTTACCGCAGCTGCCTCGCGCGTTTCGG
TGATGACGGTGAAAACCTCTGACACATGCAGCTCCCGGAGACGGTCACAGCTTGTCTGTAAGCGGATGCC
GGGAGCAGACAAGCCCGTCAGGGCGCGTCAGCGGGTGTTGGCGGGTGTCGGGGCGCAGCCATGACCCAGT
CACGTAGCGATAGCGGAGTGTATACTGGCTTAACTATGCGGCATCAGAGCAGATTGTACTGAGAGTGCAC
CATATGCGGTGTGAAATACCGCACAGATGCGTAAGGAGAAAATACCGCATCAGGCGCTCTTCCGCTTCCT
CGCTCACTGACTCGCTGCGCTCGGTCGTTCGGCTGCGGCGAGCGGTATCAGCTCACTCAAAGGCGGTAAT
ACGGTTATCCACAGAATCAGGGGATAACGCAGGAAAGAACATGTGAGCAAAAGGCCAGCAAAAGGCCAGG
AACCGTAAAAAGGCCGCGTTGCTGGCGTTTTTCCATAGGCTCCGCCCCCCTGACGAGCATCACAAAAATC
GACGCTCAAGTCAGAGGTGGCGAAACCCGACAGGACTATAAAGATACCAGGCGTTTCCCCCTGGAAGCTC
CCTCGTGCGCTCTCCTGTTCCGACCCTGCCGCTTACCGGATACCTGTCCGCCTTTCTCCCTTCGGGAAGC
GTGGCGCTTTCTCATAGCTCACGCTGTAGGTATCTCAGTTCGGTGTAGGTCGTTCGCTCCAAGCTGGGCT
GTGTGCACGAACCCCCCGTTCAGCCCGACCGCTGCGCCTTATCCGGTAACTATCGTCTTGAGTCCAACCC
GGTAAGACACGACTTATCGCCACTGGCAGCAGCCACTGGTAACAGGATTAGCAGAGCGAGGTATGTAGGC
GGTGCTACAGAGTTCTTGAAGTGGTGGCCTAACTACGGCTACACTAGAAGGACAGTATTTGGTATCTGCG
CTCTGCTGAAGCCAGTTACCTTCGGAAAAAGAGTTGGTAGCTCTTGATCCGGCAAACAAACCACCGCTGG
TAGCGGTGGTTTTTTTGTTTGCAAGCAGCAGATTACGCGCAGAAAAAAAGGATCTCAAGAAGATCCTTTG
ATCTTTTCTACGGGGTCTGACGCTCAGTGGAACGAAAACTCACGTTAAGGGATTTTGGTCATGAGATTAT
CAAAAAGGATCTTCACCTAGATCCTTTTAAATTAAAAATGAAGTTTTAAATCAATCTAAAGTATATATGA
GTAAACTTGGTCTGACAGTTACCAATGCTTAATCAGTGAGGCACCTATCTCAGCGATCTGTCTATTTCGT
TCATCCATAGTTGCCTGACTCCCCGTCGTGTAGATAACTACGATACGGGAGGGCTTACCATCTGGCCCCA
GTGCTGCAATGATACCGCGAGACCCACGCTCACCGGCTCCAGATTTATCAGCAATAAACCAGCCAGCCGG
AAGGGCCGAGCGCAGAAGTGGTCCTGCAACTTTATCCGCCTCCATCCAGTCTATTAATTGTTGCCGGGAA
GCTAGAGTAAGTAGTTCGCCAGTTAATAGTTTGCGCAACGTTGTTGCCATTGCTGCAGGCATCGTGGTGT
CACGCTCGTCGTTTGGTATGGCTTCATTCAGCTCCGGTTCCCAACGATCAAGGCGAGTTACATGATCCCC
CATGTTGTGCAAAAAAGCGGTTAGCTCCTTCGGTCCTCCGATCGTTGTCAGAAGTAAGTTGGCCGCAGTG
TTATCACTCATGGTTATGGCAGCACTGCATAATTCTCTTACTGTCATGCCATCCGTAAGATGCTTTTCTG
TGACTGGTGAGTACTCAACCAAGTCATTCTGAGAATAGTGTATGCGGCGACCGAGTTGCTCTTGCCCGGC
GTCAACACGGGATAATACCGCGCCACATAGCAGAACTTTAAAAGTGCTCATCATTGGAAAACGTTCTTCG
GGGCGAAAACTCTCAAGGATCTTACCGCTGTTGAGATCCAGTTCGATGTAACCCACTCGTGCACCCAACT
GATCTTCAGCATCTTTTACTTTCACCAGCGTTTCTGGGTGAGCAAAAACAGGAAGGCAAAATGCCGCAAA
AAAGGGAATAAGGGCGACACGGAAATGTTGAATACTCAT
