Features (pLannotate 1.2.2; 10 found; start..end, strand, type, name):
     72..100     +  promoter       tet promoter: E. coli promoter for tetracycline efflux protein gene
    148..442     +  CDS            TcR (fragment): tetracycline efflux protein; tet; confers resistance to tetracycline
   1047..5150    +  CDS            cas9: CAS9_STRP1 - Also known as csn1 From Streptococcus pyogenes serotype M1.
   7845..8470    +  CDS            TcR (fragment): tetracycline efflux protein; tet; confers resistance to tetracycline
   8712..9092    -  CDS            YPB1_ECOLX: Protein predicted: Swiss-Prot protein existence level 4. From Escherichia coli.
   9109..9300    +  CDS            rop: Rop protein, which maintains plasmids at low copy number; rop
   9402..9542    +  misc_feature   bom: basis of mobility region from pBR322
   9728..10316   -  rep_origin     ori: high-copy-number ColE1/pMB1/pBR322/pUC origin of replication
  10487..11347   -  CDS            AmpR: β-lactamase; bla; confers resistance to ampicillin, carbenicillin, and related antibiotics
  11348..11452   -  promoter       AmpR promoter: bla
>Addgene plasmid #198275 | pBR322-Pdp1_NTD-Cas9 Sequencing Result | analyzer sequence | sequence record 446779
TTATTATCATGACATTAACCTATAAAAATAGGCGTATCACGAGGCCCTTTCGTCTTCAAGAATTCTCATG
TTTGACAGCTTATCATCGATAAGCTTTAATGCGGTAGTTTATCACAGTTAAATTGCTAACGCAGTCAGGC
ACCGTGTATGAAATCTAACAATGCGCTCATCGTCATCCTCGGCACCGTCACCCTGGATGCTGTAGGCATA
GGCTTGGTTATGCCGGTACTGCCGGGCCTCTTGCGGGATATCGTCCATTCCGACAGCATCGCCAGTCACT
ATGGCGTGCTGCTAGCGCTATATGCGTTGATGCAATTTCTATGCGCACCCGTTCTCGGAGCACTGTCCGA
CCGCTTTGGCCGCCGCCCAGTCCTGCTCGCTTCGCTACTTGGAGCCACTATCGACTACGCGATCATGGCG
ACCACACCCGTCCTGTGGATCCATTTTTTTAATTAAATAAAGGAATTAATATTGATTTGATAGAGCATGT
AATCAATAACTTCTATGAAAATGTTGAAAAACAATACACGGAAACACTTAACTTACAATTAAATTGTTAA
AGGAGATGATGATAAGAATGGTCAGTCACCAGATAAAATGATCTCTGGTCAATTTTAGGAAAGCTGAAAA
AACCTGACCAAATGCGTCGTAAATTCTATGCTTAGAAAGACTCGGTGCCAGTGTAATACCTAAGATATGG
TTTTTATTTCCATATCTGTTCGAAAACTTAGAAATAACAAGTTCAACAATAACCAGGGACTTTAAATATG
CCTAGATATGCTAATTATCAGATAAACCCCAAACAGAATATTAAAAATTCACATGGGAAATCTTCATCGT
CAGATTTTTCTAGTGGGTACCTTTCATTCTCAAATAATTCGCTTGATGACCCTTTTATTCGGCAGCAAGT
TAAGAGAGAATTTATTTGGGAGGGACATATGAAGGAGATTGAAGAAGCTTCAAGATTAGGTGGCTCTGGT
GGTGGCGGTTCTGGCGGCGCACCGAAAAAGAAACGCAAAGTTGGTATTCATGGTGTTCCGGCAGCAATGG
ATAAGAAATACTCAATAGGCTTAGATATCGGCACAAATAGCGTCGGATGGGCGGTGATCACTGATGAATA
TAAGGTTCCGTCTAAAAAGTTCAAGGTTCTGGGAAATACAGACCGCCACAGTATCAAAAAAAATCTTATA
GGGGCTCTTTTATTTGACAGTGGAGAGACAGCGGAAGCGACTCGTCTCAAACGGACAGCTCGTAGAAGGT
ATACACGTCGGAAGAATCGTATTTGTTATCTACAGGAGATTTTTTCAAATGAGATGGCGAAAGTAGATGA
TAGTTTCTTTCATCGACTTGAAGAGTCTTTTTTGGTGGAAGAAGACAAGAAGCATGAACGTCATCCTATT
TTTGGAAATATAGTAGATGAAGTTGCTTATCATGAGAAATATCCAACTATCTATCATCTGCGAAAAAAAT
TGGTAGATTCTACTGATAAAGCGGATTTGCGCTTAATCTATTTGGCCTTAGCGCATATGATTAAGTTTCG
TGGTCATTTTTTGATTGAGGGAGATTTAAATCCTGATAATAGTGATGTGGACAAACTATTTATCCAGTTG
GTACAAACCTACAATCAATTATTTGAAGAAAACCCTATTAACGCAAGTGGAGTAGATGCTAAAGCGATTC
TTTCTGCACGATTGAGTAAATCAAGACGATTAGAAAATCTCATTGCTCAGCTCCCCGGTGAGAAGAAAAA
TGGCTTATTTGGGAATCTCATTGCTTTGTCATTGGGTTTGACCCCTAATTTTAAATCAAATTTTGATTTG
GCAGAAGATGCTAAATTACAGCTTTCAAAAGATACTTACGATGATGATTTAGATAATTTATTGGCGCAAA
TTGGAGATCAATATGCTGATTTGTTTTTGGCAGCTAAGAATTTATCAGATGCTATTTTACTTTCAGATAT
CCTAAGAGTAAATACTGAAATAACTAAGGCTCCCCTATCAGCTTCAATGATTAAACGCTACGATGAACAT
CATCAAGACTTGACTCTTTTAAAAGCTTTAGTTCGACAACAACTTCCAGAAAAGTATAAAGAAATCTTTT
TTGATCAATCAAAAAACGGATATGCAGGTTATATTGATGGGGGAGCTAGCCAAGAAGAATTTTATAAATT
TATCAAACCAATTTTAGAAAAAATGGATGGTACTGAGGAATTATTGGTGAAACTAAATCGTGAAGATTTG
CTGCGCAAGCAACGGACCTTTGACAACGGCTCTATTCCCCATCAAATTCACTTGGGTGAGCTGCATGCTA
TTTTGAGAAGACAAGAAGACTTTTATCCATTTTTAAAAGACAATCGTGAGAAGATTGAAAAAATCTTGAC
TTTTCGAATTCCTTATTATGTTGGTCCATTGGCGCGTGGCAATAGTCGTTTTGCATGGATGACTCGGAAG
TCTGAAGAAACAATTACCCCATGGAATTTTGAAGAAGTTGTCGATAAAGGTGCTTCAGCTCAATCATTTA
TTGAACGCATGACAAACTTTGATAAAAATCTTCCAAATGAAAAAGTACTACCAAAACATAGTTTGCTTTA
TGAGTATTTTACGGTTTATAACGAATTGACAAAGGTCAAATATGTTACTGAAGGAATGCGAAAACCAGCA
TTTCTTTCAGGTGAACAGAAGAAAGCCATTGTTGATTTACTCTTCAAAACAAATCGAAAAGTAACCGTTA
AGCAATTAAAAGAAGATTATTTCAAAAAAATAGAATGTTTTGATAGTGTTGAAATTTCAGGAGTTGAAGA
TAGATTTAATGCTTCATTAGGTACCTACCATGATTTGCTAAAAATTATTAAAGATAAAGATTTTTTGGAT
AATGAAGAAAATGAAGATATCTTAGAGGATATTGTTTTAACATTGACCTTATTTGAAGATAGGGAGATGA
TTGAGGAAAGACTTAAAACATATGCTCACCTCTTTGATGATAAGGTGATGAAACAGCTTAAACGTCGCCG
TTATACTGGTTGGGGACGTTTGTCTCGAAAATTGATTAATGGTATTAGGGATAAGCAATCTGGCAAAACA
ATATTAGATTTTTTGAAATCAGATGGTTTTGCCAATCGCAATTTTATGCAGCTGATCCATGATGATAGTT
TGACATTTAAAGAAGACATTCAAAAAGCACAAGTGTCTGGACAAGGCGATAGTTTACATGAACATATTGC
AAATTTAGCTGGTAGCCCTGCTATTAAAAAAGGTATTTTACAGACTGTAAAAGTTGTTGATGAATTGGTC
AAAGTAATGGGGCGGCATAAGCCAGAAAATATCGTTATTGAAATGGCACGTGAAAATCAGACAACTCAAA
AGGGCCAGAAAAATTCGCGAGAGCGTATGAAACGAATCGAAGAAGGTATCAAAGAATTAGGAAGTCAGAT
TCTTAAAGAGCATCCTGTTGAAAATACTCAATTGCAAAATGAAAAGCTCTATCTCTATTATCTCCAAAAT
GGAAGAGACATGTATGTGGACCAAGAATTAGATATTAATCGTTTAAGTGATTATGATGTCGATCACATTG
TTCCACAAAGTTTCCTTAAAGACGATTCAATAGACAATAAGGTCTTAACGCGTTCTGATAAAAATCGTGG
TAAATCGGATAACGTTCCAAGTGAAGAAGTAGTCAAAAAGATGAAAAACTATTGGAGACAACTTCTAAAC
GCCAAGTTAATCACTCAACGTAAGTTTGATAATTTAACGAAAGCTGAACGTGGAGGTTTGAGTGAACTTG
ATAAAGCTGGTTTTATCAAACGCCAATTGGTTGAAACTCGCCAAATCACTAAGCATGTGGCACAAATTTT
GGATAGTCGCATGAATACTAAATACGATGAAAATGATAAACTTATTCGAGAGGTTAAAGTGATTACCTTA
AAATCTAAATTAGTTTCTGACTTCCGAAAAGATTTCCAATTCTATAAAGTACGTGAGATTAACAATTACC
ATCATGCCCATGATGCGTATCTAAATGCCGTCGTTGGAACTGCTTTGATTAAGAAATATCCAAAACTTGA
ATCGGAGTTTGTCTATGGTGATTATAAAGTTTATGATGTTCGTAAAATGATTGCTAAGTCTGAGCAAGAA
ATAGGCAAAGCAACCGCAAAATATTTCTTTTACTCTAATATCATGAACTTCTTCAAAACAGAAATTACAC
TTGCAAATGGAGAGATTCGCAAACGCCCTCTAATCGAAACTAATGGGGAAACTGGAGAAATTGTCTGGGA
TAAAGGGCGAGATTTTGCCACAGTGCGCAAAGTATTGTCCATGCCCCAAGTCAATATTGTCAAGAAAACA
GAAGTACAGACAGGCGGATTCTCCAAGGAGTCAATTTTACCAAAAAGAAATTCGGACAAGCTTATTGCTC
GTAAAAAAGACTGGGATCCAAAAAAATATGGTGGTTTTGATAGTCCAACGGTAGCTTATTCAGTCCTAGT
GGTTGCTAAGGTGGAAAAAGGGAAATCGAAGAAGTTAAAATCCGTTAAAGAGTTACTAGGGATCACAATT
ATGGAAAGAAGTTCCTTTGAAAAAAATCCGATTGACTTTTTAGAAGCTAAAGGATATAAGGAAGTTAAAA
AAGACTTAATCATTAAACTACCTAAATATAGTCTTTTTGAGTTAGAAAACGGTCGTAAACGGATGCTGGC
TAGTGCCGGAGAATTACAAAAAGGAAATGAGCTGGCTCTGCCAAGCAAATATGTGAATTTTTTATATTTA
GCTAGTCATTATGAAAAGTTGAAGGGTAGTCCAGAAGATAACGAACAAAAACAATTGTTTGTGGAGCAGC
ATAAGCATTATTTAGATGAGATTATTGAGCAAATCAGTGAATTTTCTAAGCGTGTTATTTTAGCAGATGC
CAATTTAGATAAAGTTCTTAGTGCATATAACAAACATAGAGACAAACCAATACGTGAACAAGCAGAAAAT
ATTATTCATTTATTTACGTTGACGAATCTTGGAGCTCCCGCTGCTTTTAAATATTTTGATACAACAATTG
ATCGTAAACGATATACGTCTACAAAAGAAGTTTTAGATGCCACTCTTATCCATCAATCCATCACTGGTCT
TTATGAAACACGCATTGATTTGAGTCAGCTAGGAGGTGACAAACGTCCGGCAGCAACCAAAAAGGCAGGT
CAGGCCAAAAAGAAATGATATGGATTTTCATGTCATCAGGAGAATATTCAAAATTCTGTGTCACACAAAA
TATTTTACAGCGTAATCACACCATTAAGAGGGGCATCAAAATAAATGGTTAACTGGGACAATGTTGAATT
TCATTTTTATAAGGCATTGTCCGTATTATCCACCATCCAGATCAACGGATTCAGATGGTGTAAAGAAAGC
ATATAGCTGGTAGGTAAAATTAAGAAGTGTAGTTTTATAAAGTATTAATGGAGAACGATGAATTTAAAGT
AAATGGAGGAAGGTTAGTTTCACTATCAAATTACAGGACCAAAAATATGGAGTATTCCATCTTCTTTGGT
GAATTAAGTCTTGAAGACTTCAACAAATATTGCCTGGAACTATGGGCCTGTGAATGGTATTGGAGTATCA
TTTATAACGACTATTTCGATAGGAAATTTAAAGTCTTGTTGAAAATGACTAATCGTCTAAAAGTATGTCT
GGAGAAATAGGTTTAATCTCTATATTTAACGGTTTTATTTTCATCTATTTACTAATGGTAAATTTTTTTA
CTCTTTGAATATATTGGTGAGTTTGTTATCCCCATTAGTTACCAGGGTATTATTAATGAGTGAAATTCAA
TTTTATTGATATTAAAGTCAAATTTACAAATGATGACTTTATTATTTTTTATTTATTAATTTTAAATTAT
TTTTTGTTAATCTTTACTATAAATGAATTTTTTGCTTGCATGGACTTGATTTTTTTATATATAACATTGA
CAAATATTAATTCATATATATGATTGTTATAGTGAGTTATTTAATTGATTCGACTAACAATTTCATTGTA
ATTTTTCAAGATAGCAGTCAATTGCTATAACAAGCATCTTTCTCGTCAAAGGAAAATGTGTATGGCCTAT
AAGCAGCAACTTGAAAGATGAAGGATATAATGATGATTAACTTAACGGAGAGTAGATATTAGAAGTAGTA
GAAGGACAATTTAAGACTTTATACCCATTAAAACAAAGGGGTAAAATAATGATGTTTGATGAAAATTTAG
AATGTGTTAATCACGAAATTATCAATGAAAAATTAGATACGAAAATTCACCTTGCTAATCCTTATGCCTT
TTGGGGGGGAAGGGTAAATGAGAATATAAATGGGTTAATTAAACAACATTCTTTAAGAGGAACTGACTTT
AATAAAATTTTTAACCGGAAGATAAATTTTTTTGTAAATGGAATAAATAATTGCCCCCGAAAAACTCGGA
ATATAAAACCCCCTAATTAATTATTTAAAGGAATAAGAGTTTATTTGCTCGTAGAGTAATTATGTTCCAT
TAATATGCTAAATTGCTCAGTAAAGTTATTAACTTTTTTTCAACGCCAGTGAATAAGTCTGTTTTATTAA
ATAAGGAGTTCAGGTGTTTATTTCAAAAGAATTATCAAGCTTTATTGCTGTAGCTAAAAATAAATCAATA
AATAAAGCAACAACGGAACTTTTTATTACACAGTCACCGATTTGCCGAAGCTTAAAAAAACTGGAATTTT
CATTAGGTGTAAAACTCTTTGTAAGAAAAAGCCAGGGATTGGCTTTAACAGAAGAAGGAGAATGCTTATA
TAATAAAGTTTTGTCAATTTGTGAACGGCTTCAAGAAATAGAAGGTGACTACAAGAATGAAAAATCAACA
TACAATGATCTATATCAAAAAAATATATGAGGTTCTAATATAATAAGCGGTTCTAGATAACTAAAGTCAT
CTATTACCAATATCTGTATACTCAGTGAAAGTTTTGTCTTCTAGGTAAGTTTTCATAATAGTGACATACC
TTATTTTTTCATCTGGGTGTCTCTCATCCTGAAGAATGGGTGATATAGTTGAAATAACTCAGTTCGTTTT
GTGGTTTACGATTTTTGGCGGATCACAAAAATAGGGCTGAGTCCCTTCAAGTGAGTTTTGAAATATACAA
TTATACCCTTCATCCTTTAAGTTGTTGCTTTGTTGGCTGTTTTCATTCACCTCAGTCACATAGTTATCTA
TGCTCCTGAGGATTCGTTCACTTGCCGTCGTGCTGCAACTCGAAATCTATTGGGTATATATGTAATTTTC
ATATTCTGTTTCATTTTAACGGTATTATTTAAATATTTATATTTAGAACATTAGGTTATTAGAATAGATA
ATTTTAGGTAAATGTAATTAATTCAACCATCACGGAGAGTTTATCATTTTGCCCAATGAGGGCAGGAGGT
ACGGATTTTCATTAGCACTTATCGAAGCGGATATATGTTTGTGACTACATTGTCAGAAAATTTCATTCAT
CAACTTGAATTAGAACAGTGTCCATATAACTTATTTAGAATAAAGGAAGGAAATTAATCTTAGATACAAT
GATAAGGGAAATAAAATAGAAAGTAGAGTTAATTGTATTAATAAGGTGCTGGAGCTTTACTTACAAAATA
TCAATGATTTTTGGTTTCGTATAAGTAATTAATTTAGAGTAATGAAAAATTATTTGTGGGTTAAATTTTA
TTTATTGAAAATTCATTGGTTTATTTTATGAAATAGGAAGGTAATAGCGGTATTATTCGGTTGAAATAAC
CGTATAGATAAATAGTAGGATTTAGATAAATTATTTCATATATGACAATTTTTACTATTATATGGGGTTT
GTAAGTCGACCGATGCCCTTGAGAGCCTTCAACCCAGTCAGCTCCTTCCGGTGGGCGCGGGGCATGACTA
TCGTCGCCGCACTTATGACTGTCTTCTTTATCATGCAACTCGTAGGACAGGTGCCGGCAGCGCTCTGGGT
CATTTTCGGCGAGGACCGCTTTCGCTGGAGCGCGACGATGATCGGCCTGTCGCTTGCGGTATTCGGAATC
TTGCACGCCCTCGCTCAAGCCTTCGTCACTGGTCCCGCCACCAAACGTTTCGGCGAGAAGCAGGCCATTA
TCGCCGGCATGGCGGCCGACGCGCTGGGCTACGTCTTGCTGGCGTTCGCGACGCGAGGCTGGATGGCCTT
CCCCATTATGATTCTTCTCGCTTCCGGCGGCATCGGGATGCCCGCGTTGCAGGCCATGCTGTCCAGGCAG
GTAGATGACGACCATCAGGGACAGCTTCAAGGATCGCTCGCGGCTCTTACCAGCCTAACTTCGATCATTG
GACCGCTGATCGTCACGGCGATTTATGCCGCCTCGGCGAGCACATGGAACGGGTTGGCATGGATTGTAGG
CGCCGCCCTATACCTTGTCTGCCTCCCCGCGTTGCGTCGCGGTGCATGGAGCCGGGCCACCTCGACCTGA
ATGGAAGCCGGCGGCACCTCGCTAACGGATTCACCACTCCAAGAATTGGAGCCAATCAATTCTTGCGGAG
AACTGTGAATGCGCAAACCAACCCTTGGCAGAACATATCCATCGCGTCCGCCATCTCCAGCAGCCGCACG
CGGCGCATCTCGGGCAGCGTTGGGTCCTGGCCACGGGTGCGCATGATCGTGCTCCTGTCGTTGAGGACCC
GGCTAGGCTGGCGGGGTTGCCTTACTGGTTAGCAGAATGAATCACCGATACGCGAGCGAACGTGAAGCGA
CTGCTGCTGCAAAACGTCTGCGACCTGAGCAACAACATGAATGGTCTTCGGTTTCCGTGTTTCGTAAAGT
CTGGAAACGCGGAAGTCAGCGCCCTGCACCATTATGTTCCGGATCTGCATCGCAGGATGCTGCTGGCTAC
CCTGTGGAACACCTACATCTGTATTAACGAAGCGCTGGCATTGACCCTGAGTGATTTTTCTCTGGTCCCG
CCGCATCCATACCGCCAGTTGTTTACCCTCACAACGTTCCAGTAACCGGGCATGTTCATCATCAGTAACC
CGTATCGTGAGCATCCTCTCTCGTTTCATCGGTATCATTACCCCCATGAACAGAAATCCCCCTTACACGG
AGGCATCAGTGACCAAACAGGAAAAAACCGCCCTTAACATGGCCCGCTTTATCAGAAGCCAGACATTAAC
GCTTCTGGAGAAACTCAACGAGCTGGACGCGGATGAACAGGCAGACATCTGTGAATCGCTTCACGACCAC
GCTGATGAGCTTTACCGCAGCTGCCTCGCGCGTTTCGGTGATGACGGTGAAAACCTCTGACACATGCAGC
TCCCGGAGACGGTCACAGCTTGTCTGTAAGCGGATGCCGGGAGCAGACAAGCCCGTCAGGGCGCGTCAGC
GGGTGTTGGCGGGTGTCGGGGCGCAGCCATGACCCAGTCACGTAGCGATAGCGGAGTGTATACTGGCTTA
ACTATGCGGCATCAGAGCAGATTGTACTGAGAGTGCACCATATGCGGTGTGAAATACCGCACAGATGCGT
AAGGAGAAAATACCGCATCAGGCGCTCTTCCGCTTCCTCGCTCACTGACTCGCTGCGCTCGGTCGTTCGG
CTGCGGCGAGCGGTATCAGCTCACTCAAAGGCGGTAATACGGTTATCCACAGAATCAGGGGATAACGCAG
GAAAGAACATGTGAGCAAAAGGCCAGCAAAAGGCCAGGAACCGTAAAAAGGCCGCGTTGCTGGCGTTTTT
CCATAGGCTCCGCCCCCCTGACGAGCATCACAAAAATCGACGCTCAAGTCAGAGGTGGCGAAACCCGACA
GGACTATAAAGATACCAGGCGTTTCCCCCTGGAAGCTCCCTCGTGCGCTCTCCTGTTCCGACCCTGCCGC
TTACCGGATACCTGTCCGCCTTTCTCCCTTCGGGAAGCGTGGCGCTTTCTCATAGCTCACGCTGTAGGTA
TCTCAGTTCGGTGTAGGTCGTTCGCTCCAAGCTGGGCTGTGTGCACGAACCCCCCGTTCAGCCCGACCGC
TGCGCCTTATCCGGTAACTATCGTCTTGAGTCCAACCCGGTAAGACACGACTTATCGCCACTGGCAGCAG
CCACTGGTAACAGGATTAGCAGAGCGAGGTATGTAGGCGGTGCTACAGAGTTCTTGAAGTGGTGGCCTAA
CTACGGCTACACTAGAAGGACAGTATTTGGTATCTGCGCTCTGCTGAAGCCAGTTACCTTCGGAAAAAGA
GTTGGTAGCTCTTGATCCGGCAAACAAACCACCGCTGGTAGCGGTGGTTTTTTTGTTTGCAAGCAGCAGA
TTACGCGCAGAAAAAAAGGATCTCAAGAAGATCCTTTGATCTTTTCTACGGGGTCTGACGCTCAGTGGAA
CGAAAACTCACGTTAAGGGATTTTGGTCATGAGATTATCAAAAAGGATCTTCACCTAGATCCTTTTAAAT
TAAAAATGAAGTTTTAAATCAATCTAAAGTATATATGAGTAAACTTGGTCTGACAGTTACCAATGCTTAA
TCAGTGAGGCACCTATCTCAGCGATCTGTCTATTTCGTTCATCCATAGTTGCCTGACTCCCCGTCGTGTA
GATAACTACGATACGGGAGGGCTTACCATCTGGCCCCAGTGCTGCAATGATACCGCGAGACCCACGCTCA
CCGGCTCCAGATTTATCAGCAATAAACCAGCCAGCCGGAAGGGCCGAGCGCAGAAGTGGTCCTGCAACTT
TATCCGCCTCCATCCAGTCTATTAATTGTTGCCGGGAAGCTAGAGTAAGTAGTTCGCCAGTTAATAGTTT
GCGCAACGTTGTTGCCATTGCTGCAGGCATCGTGGTGTCACGCTCGTCGTTTGGTATGGCTTCATTCAGC
TCCGGTTCCCAACGATCAAGGCGAGTTACATGATCCCCCATGTTGTGCAAAAAAGCGGTTAGCTCCTTCG
GTCCTCCGATCGTTGTCAGAAGTAAGTTGGCCGCAGTGTTATCACTCATGGTTATGGCAGCACTGCATAA
TTCTCTTACTGTCATGCCATCCGTAAGATGCTTTTCTGTGACTGGTGAGTACTCAACCAAGTCATTCTGA
GAATAGTGTATGCGGCGACCGAGTTGCTCTTGCCCGGCGTCAACACGGGATAATACCGCGCCACATAGCA
GAACTTTAAAAGTGCTCATCATTGGAAAACGTTCTTCGGGGCGAAAACTCTCAAGGATCTTACCGCTGTT
GAGATCCAGTTCGATGTAACCCACTCGTGCACCCAACTGATCTTCAGCATCTTTTACTTTCACCAGCGTT
TCTGGGTGAGCAAAAACAGGAAGGCAAAATGCCGCAAAAAAGGGAATAAGGGCGACACGGAAATGTTGAA
TACTCATACTCTTCCTTTTTCAATATTATTGAAGCATTTATCAGGGTTATTGTCTCATGAGCGGATACAT
ATTTGAATGTATTTAGAAAAATAAACAAATAGGGGTTCCGCGCACATTTCCCCGAAAAGTGCCACCTGAC
GTCTAAGAAACCA
