Features (pLannotate 1.2.2; 12 found; start..end, strand, type, name):
      1..589     +  rep_origin     ori: high-copy-number ColE1/pMB1/pBR322/pUC origin of replication
    775..915     -  misc_feature   bom: basis of mobility region from pBR322
   1017..1208    -  CDS            rop: Rop protein, which maintains plasmids at low copy number; rop
   1225..1605    +  CDS            YPB1_ECOLX: Protein predicted: Swiss-Prot protein existence level 4. From Escherichia coli.
   1847..2472    -  CDS            TcR (fragment): tetracycline efflux protein; tet; confers resistance to tetracycline
   5167..9270    -  CDS            cas9: CAS9_STRP1 - Also known as csn1 From Streptococcus pyogenes serotype M1.
   9875..10053   -  CDS            TcR (fragment): tetracycline efflux protein; tet; confers resistance to tetracycline
  10052..11157   -  CDS            Cas9 (fragment): Cas9 (Csn1) endonuclease from the Streptococcus pyogenes Type II CRISPR/Cas system generates RNA-guided double strand breaks in DNA
  11762..12056   -  CDS            TcR (fragment): tetracycline efflux protein; tet; confers resistance to tetracycline
  12104..12132   -  promoter       tet promoter: E. coli promoter for tetracycline efflux protein gene
  12245..12349   +  promoter       AmpR promoter: bla
  12350..13210   +  CDS            AmpR: β-lactamase; bla; confers resistance to ampicillin, carbenicillin, and related antibiotics
>Addgene plasmid #198275 | pBR322-Pdp1_NTD-Cas9 Sequencing Result | analyzer sequence | sequence record 447345
TTGAGATCCTTTTTTTCTGCGCGTAATCTGCTGCTTGCAAACAAAAAAACCACCGCTACCAGCGGTGGTT
TGTTTGCCGGATCAAGAGCTACCAACTCTTTTTCCGAAGGTAACTGGCTTCAGCAGAGCGCAGATACCAA
ATACTGTCCTTCTAGTGTAGCCGTAGTTAGGCCACCACTTCAAGAACTCTGTAGCACCGCCTACATACCT
CGCTCTGCTAATCCTGTTACCAGTGGCTGCTGCCAGTGGCGATAAGTCGTGTCTTACCGGGTTGGACTCA
AGACGATAGTTACCGGATAAGGCGCAGCGGTCGGGCTGAACGGGGGGTTCGTGCACACAGCCCAGCTTGG
AGCGAACGACCTACACCGAACTGAGATACCTACAGCGTGAGCTATGAGAAAGCGCCACGCTTCCCGAAGG
GAGAAAGGCGGACAGGTATCCGGTAAGCGGCAGGGTCGGAACAGGAGAGCGCACGAGGGAGCTTCCAGGG
GGAAACGCCTGGTATCTTTATAGTCCTGTCGGGTTTCGCCACCTCTGACTTGAGCGTCGATTTTTGTGAT
GCTCGTCAGGGGGGCGGAGCCTATGGAAAAACGCCAGCAACGCGGCCTTTTTACGGTTCCTGGCCTTTTG
CTGGCCTTTTGCTCACATGTTCTTTCCTGCGTTATCCCCTGATTCTGTGGATAACCGTATTACCGCCTTT
GAGTGAGCTGATACCGCTCGCCGCAGCCGAACGACCGAGCGCAGCGAGTCAGTGAGCGAGGAAGCGGAAG
AGCGCCTGATGCGGTATTTTCTCCTTACGCATCTGTGCGGTATTTCACACCGCATATGGTGCACTCTCAG
TACAATCTGCTCTGATGCCGCATAGTTAAGCCAGTATACACTCCGCTATCGCTACGTGACTGGGTCATGG
CTGCGCCCCGACACCCGCCAACACCCGCTGACGCGCCCTGACGGGCTTGTCTGCTCCCGGCATCCGCTTA
CAGACAAGCTGTGACCGTCTCCGGGAGCTGCATGTGTCAGAGGTTTTCACCGTCATCACCGAAACGCGCG
AGGCAGCTGCGGTAAAGCTCATCAGCGTGGTCGTGAAGCGATTCACAGATGTCTGCCTGTTCATCCGCGT
CCAGCTCGTTGAGTTTCTCCAGAAGCGTTAATGTCTGGCTTCTGATAAAGCGGGCCATGTTAAGGGCGGT
TTTTTCCTGTTTGGTCACTGATGCCTCCGTGTAAGGGGGATTTCTGTTCATGGGGGTAATGATACCGATG
AAACGAGAGAGGATGCTCACGATACGGGTTACTGATGATGAACATGCCCGGTTACTGGAACGTTGTGAGG
GTAAACAACTGGCGGTATGGATGCGGCGGGACCAGAGAAAAATCACTCAGGGTCAATGCCAGCGCTTCGT
TAATACAGATGTAGGTGTTCCACAGGGTAGCCAGCAGCATCCTGCGATGCAGATCCGGAACATAATGGTG
CAGGGCGCTGACTTCCGCGTTTCCAGACTTTACGAAACACGGAAACCGAAGACCATTCATGTTGTTGCTC
AGGTCGCAGACGTTTTGCAGCAGCAGTCGCTTCACGTTCGCTCGCGTATCGGTGATTCATTCTGCTAACC
AGTAAGGCAACCCCGCCAGCCTAGCCGGGTCCTCAACGACAGGAGCACGATCATGCGCACCCGTGGCCAG
GACCCAACGCTGCCCGAGATGCGCCGCGTGCGGCTGCTGGAGATGGCGGACGCGATGGATATGTTCTGCC
AAGGGTTGGTTTGCGCATTCACAGTTCTCCGCAAGAATTGATTGGCTCCAATTCTTGGAGTGGTGAATCC
GTTAGCGAGGTGCCGCCGGCTTCCATTCAGGTCGAGGTGGCCCGGCTCCATGCACCGCGACGCAACGCGG
GGAGGCAGACAAGGTATAGGGCGGCGCCTACAATCCATGCCAACCCGTTCCATGTGCTCGCCGAGGCGGC
ATAAATCGCCGTGACGATCAGCGGTCCAATGATCGAAGTTAGGCTGGTAAGAGCCGCGAGCGATCCTTGA
AGCTGTCCCTGATGGTCGTCATCTACCTGCCTGGACAGCATGGCCTGCAACGCGGGCATCCCGATGCCGC
CGGAAGCGAGAAGAATCATAATGGGGAAGGCCATCCAGCCTCGCGTCGCGAACGCCAGCAAGACGTAGCC
CAGCGCGTCGGCCGCCATGCCGGCGATAATGGCCTGCTTCTCGCCGAAACGTTTGGTGGCGGGACCAGTG
ACGAAGGCTTGAGCGAGGGCGTGCAAGATTCCGAATACCGCAAGCGACAGGCCGATCATCGTCGCGCTCC
AGCGAAAGCGGTCCTCGCCGAAAATGACCCAGAGCGCTGCCGGCACCTGTCCTACGAGTTGCATGATAAA
GAAGACAGTCATAAGTGCGGCGACGATAGTCATGCCCCGCGCCCACCGGAAGGAGCTGACTGGGTTGAAG
GCTCTCAAGGGCATCGGTCGACTTACAAACCCCATATAATAGTAAAAATTGTCATATATGAAATAATTTA
TCTAAATCCTACTATTTATCTATACGGTTATTTCAACCGAATAATACCGCTATTACCTTCCTATTTCATA
AAATAAACCAATGAATTTTCAATAAATAAAATTTAACCCACAAATAATTTTTCATTACTCTAAATTAATT
ACTTATACGAAACCAAAAATCATTGATATTTTGTAAGTAAAGCTCCAGCACCTTATTAATACAATTAACT
CTACTTTCTATTTTATTTCCCTTATCATTGTATCTAAGATTAATTTCCTTCCTTTATTCTAAATAAGTTA
TATGGACACTGTTCTAATTCAAGTTGATGAATGAAATTTTCTGACAATGTAGTCACAAACATATATCCGC
TTCGATAAGTGCTAATGAAAATCCGTACCTCCTGCCCTCATTGGGCAAAATGATAAACTCTCCGTGATGG
TTGAATTAATTACATTTACCTAAAATTATCTATTCTAATAACCTAATGTTCTAAATATAAATATTTAAAT
AATACCGTTAAAATGAAACAGAATATGAAAATTACATATATACCCAATAGATTTCGAGTTGCAGCACGAC
GGCAAGTGAACGAATCCTCAGGAGCATAGATAACTATGTGACTGAGGTGAATGAAAACAGCCAACAAAGC
AACAACTTAAAGGATGAAGGGTATAATTGTATATTTCAAAACTCACTTGAAGGGACTCAGCCCTATTTTT
GTGATCCGCCAAAAATCGTAAACCACAAAACGAACTGAGTTATTTCAACTATATCACCCATTCTTCAGGA
TGAGAGACACCCAGATGAAAAAATAAGGTATGTCACTATTATGAAAACTTACCTAGAAGACAAAACTTTC
ACTGAGTATACAGATATTGGTAATAGATGACTTTAGTTATCTAGAACCGCTTATTATATTAGAACCTCAT
ATATTTTTTTGATATAGATCATTGTATGTTGATTTTTCATTCTTGTAGTCACCTTCTATTTCTTGAAGCC
GTTCACAAATTGACAAAACTTTATTATATAAGCATTCTCCTTCTTCTGTTAAAGCCAATCCCTGGCTTTT
TCTTACAAAGAGTTTTACACCTAATGAAAATTCCAGTTTTTTTAAGCTTCGGCAAATCGGTGACTGTGTA
ATAAAAAGTTCCGTTGTTGCTTTATTTATTGATTTATTTTTAGCTACAGCAATAAAGCTTGATAATTCTT
TTGAAATAAACACCTGAACTCCTTATTTAATAAAACAGACTTATTCACTGGCGTTGAAAAAAAGTTAATA
ACTTTACTGAGCAATTTAGCATATTAATGGAACATAATTACTCTACGAGCAAATAAACTCTTATTCCTTT
AAATAATTAATTAGGGGGTTTTATATTCCGAGTTTTTCGGGGGCAATTATTTATTCCATTTACAAAAAAA
TTTATCTTCCGGTTAAAAATTTTATTAAAGTCAGTTCCTCTTAAAGAATGTTGTTTAATTAACCCATTTA
TATTCTCATTTACCCTTCCCCCCCAAAAGGCATAAGGATTAGCAAGGTGAATTTTCGTATCTAATTTTTC
ATTGATAATTTCGTGATTAACACATTCTAAATTTTCATCAAACATCATTATTTTACCCCTTTGTTTTAAT
GGGTATAAAGTCTTAAATTGTCCTTCTACTACTTCTAATATCTACTCTCCGTTAAGTTAATCATCATTAT
ATCCTTCATCTTTCAAGTTGCTGCTTATAGGCCATACACATTTTCCTTTGACGAGAAAGATGCTTGTTAT
AGCAATTGACTGCTATCTTGAAAAATTACAATGAAATTGTTAGTCGAATCAATTAAATAACTCACTATAA
CAATCATATATATGAATTAATATTTGTCAATGTTATATATAAAAAAATCAAGTCCATGCAAGCAAAAAAT
TCATTTATAGTAAAGATTAACAAAAAATAATTTAAAATTAATAAATAAAAAATAATAAAGTCATCATTTG
TAAATTTGACTTTAATATCAATAAAATTGAATTTCACTCATTAATAATACCCTGGTAACTAATGGGGATA
ACAAACTCACCAATATATTCAAAGAGTAAAAAAATTTACCATTAGTAAATAGATGAAAATAAAACCGTTA
AATATAGAGATTAAACCTATTTCTCCAGACATACTTTTAGACGATTAGTCATTTTCAACAAGACTTTAAA
TTTCCTATCGAAATAGTCGTTATAAATGATACTCCAATACCATTCACAGGCCCATAGTTCCAGGCAATAT
TTGTTGAAGTCTTCAAGACTTAATTCACCAAAGAAGATGGAATACTCCATATTTTTGGTCCTGTAATTTG
ATAGTGAAACTAACCTTCCTCCATTTACTTTAAATTCATCGTTCTCCATTAATACTTTATAAAACTACAC
TTCTTAATTTTACCTACCAGCTATATGCTTTCTTTACACCATCTGAATCCGTTGATCTGGATGGTGGATA
ATACGGACAATGCCTTATAAAAATGAAATTCAACATTGTCCCAGTTAACCATTTATTTTGATGCCCCTCT
TAATGGTGTGATTACGCTGTAAAATATTTTGTGTGACACAGAATTTTGAATATTCTCCTGATGACATGAA
AATCCATATCATTTCTTTTTGGCCTGACCTGCCTTTTTGGTTGCTGCCGGACGTTTGTCACCTCCTAGCT
GACTCAAATCAATGCGTGTTTCATAAAGACCAGTGATGGATTGATGGATAAGAGTGGCATCTAAAACTTC
TTTTGTAGACGTATATCGTTTACGATCAATTGTTGTATCAAAATATTTAAAAGCAGCGGGAGCTCCAAGA
TTCGTCAACGTAAATAAATGAATAATATTTTCTGCTTGTTCACGTATTGGTTTGTCTCTATGTTTGTTAT
ATGCACTAAGAACTTTATCTAAATTGGCATCTGCTAAAATAACACGCTTAGAAAATTCACTGATTTGCTC
AATAATCTCATCTAAATAATGCTTATGCTGCTCCACAAACAATTGTTTTTGTTCGTTATCTTCTGGACTA
CCCTTCAACTTTTCATAATGACTAGCTAAATATAAAAAATTCACATATTTGCTTGGCAGAGCCAGCTCAT
TTCCTTTTTGTAATTCTCCGGCACTAGCCAGCATCCGTTTACGACCGTTTTCTAACTCAAAAAGACTATA
TTTAGGTAGTTTAATGATTAAGTCTTTTTTAACTTCCTTATATCCTTTAGCTTCTAAAAAGTCAATCGGA
TTTTTTTCAAAGGAACTTCTTTCCATAATTGTGATCCCTAGTAACTCTTTAACGGATTTTAACTTCTTCG
ATTTCCCTTTTTCCACCTTAGCAACCACTAGGACTGAATAAGCTACCGTTGGACTATCAAAACCACCATA
TTTTTTTGGATCCCAGTCTTTTTTACGAGCAATAAGCTTGTCCGAATTTCTTTTTGGTAAAATTGACTCC
TTGGAGAATCCGCCTGTCTGTACTTCTGTTTTCTTGACAATATTGACTTGGGGCATGGACAATACTTTGC
GCACTGTGGCAAAATCTCGCCCTTTATCCCAGACAATTTCTCCAGTTTCCCCATTAGTTTCGATTAGAGG
GCGTTTGCGAATCTCTCCATTTGCAAGTGTAATTTCTGTTTTGAAGAAGTTCATGATATTAGAGTAAAAG
AAATATTTTGCGGTTGCTTTGCCTATTTCTTGCTCAGACTTAGCAATCATTTTACGAACATCATAAACTT
TATAATCACCATAGACAAACTCCGATTCAAGTTTTGGATATTTCTTAATCAAAGCAGTTCCAACGACGGC
ATTTAGATACGCATCATGGGCATGATGGTAATTGTTAATCTCACGTACTTTATAGAATTGGAAATCTTTT
CGGAAGTCAGAAACTAATTTAGATTTTAAGGTAATCACTTTAACCTCTCGAATAAGTTTATCATTTTCAT
CGTATTTAGTATTCATGCGACTATCCAAAATTTGTGCCACATGCTTAGTGATTTGGCGAGTTTCAACCAA
TTGGCGTTTGATAAAACCAGCTTTATCAAGTTCACTCAAACCTCCACGTTCAGCTTTCGTTAAATTATCA
AACTTACGTTGAGTGATTAACTTGGCGTTTAGAAGTTGTCTCCAATAGTTTTTCATCTTTTTGACTACTT
CTTCACTTGGAACGTTATCCGATTTACCACGATTTTTATCAGAACGCGTTAAGACCTTATTGTCTATTGA
ATCGTCTTTAAGGAAACTTTGTGGAACAATGTGATCGACATCATAATCACTTAAACGATTAATATCTAAT
TCTTGGTCCACATACATGTCTCTTCCATTTTGGAGATAATAGAGATAGAGCTTTTCATTTTGCAATTGAG
TATTTTCAACAGGATGCTCTTTAAGAATCTGACTTCCTAATTCTTTGATACCTTCTTCGATTCGTTTCAT
ACGCTCTCGCGAATTTTTCTGGCCCTTTTGAGTTGTCTGATTTTCACGTGCCATTTCAATAACGATATTT
TCTGGCTTATGCCGCCCCATTACTTTGACCAATTCATCAACAACTTTTACAGTCTGTAAAATACCTTTTT
TAATAGCAGGGCTACCAGCTAAATTTGCAATATGTTCATGTAAACTATCGCCTTGTCCAGACACTTGTGC
TTTTTGAATGTCTTCTTTAAATGTCAAACTATCATCATGGATCAGCTGCATAAAATTGCGATTGGCAAAA
CCATCTGATTTCAAAAAATCTAATATTGTTTTGCCAGATTGCTTATCCCTAATACCATTAATCAATTTTC
GAGACAAACGTCCCCAACCAGTATAACGGCGACGTTTAAGCTGTTTCATCACCTTATCATCAAAGAGGTG
AGCATATGTTTTAAGTCTTTCCTCAATCATCTCCCTATCTTCAAATAAGGTCAATGTTAAAACAATATCC
TCTAAGATATCTTCATTTTCTTCATTATCCAAAAAATCTTTATCTTTAATAATTTTTAGCAAATCATGGT
AGGTACCTAATGAAGCATTAAATCTATCTTCAACTCCTGAAATTTCAACACTATCAAAACATTCTATTTT
TTTGAAATAATCTTCTTTTAATTGCTTAACGGTTACTTTTCGATTTGTTTTGAAGAGTAAATCAACAATG
GCTTTCTTCTGTTCACCTGAAAGAAATGCTGGTTTTCGCATTCCTTCAGTAACATATTTGACCTTTGTCA
ATTCGTTATAAACCGTAAAATACTCATAAAGCAAACTATGTTTTGGTAGTACTTTTTCATTTGGAAGATT
TTTATCAAAGTTTGTCATGCGTTCAATAAATGATTGAGCTGAAGCACCTTTATCGACAACTTCTTCAAAA
TTCCATGGGGTAATTGTTTCTTCAGACTTCCGAGTCATCCATGCAAAACGACTATTGCCACGCGCCAATG
GACCAACATAATAAGGAATTCGAAAAGTCAAGATTTTTTCAATCTTCTCACGATTGTCTTTTAAAAATGG
ATAAAAGTCTTCTTGTCTTCTCAAAATAGCATGCAGCTCACCCAAGTGAATTTGATGGGGAATAGAGCCG
TTGTCAAAGGTCCGTTGCTTGCGCAGCAAATCTTCACGATTTAGTTTCACCAATAATTCCTCAGTACCAT
CCATTTTTTCTAAAATTGGTTTGATAAATTTATAAAATTCTTCTTGGCTAGCTCCCCCATCAATATAACC
TGCATATCCGTTTTTTGATTGATCAAAAAAGATTTCTTTATACTTTTCTGGAAGTTGTTGTCGAACTAAA
GCTTTTAAAAGAGTCAAGTCTTGATGATGTTCATCGTAGCGTTTAATCATTGAAGCTGATAGGGGAGCCT
TAGTTATTTCAGTATTTACTCTTAGGATATCTGAAAGTAAAATAGCATCTGATAAATTCTTAGCTGCCAA
AAACAAATCAGCATATTGATCTCCAATTTGCGCCAATAAATTATCTAAATCATCATCGTAAGTATCTTTT
GAAAGCTGTAATTTAGCATCTTCTGCCAAATCAAAATTTGATTTAAAATTAGGGGTCAAACCCAATGACA
AAGCAATGAGATTCCCAAATAAGCCATTTTTCTTCTCACCGGGGAGCTGAGCAATGAGATTTTCTAATCG
TCTTGATTTACTCAATCGTGCAGAAAGAATCGCTTTAGCATCTACTCCACTTGCGTTAATAGGGTTTTCT
TCAAATAATTGATTGTAGGTTTGTACCAACTGGATAAATAGTTTGTCCACATCACTATTATCAGGATTTA
AATCTCCCTCAATCAAAAAATGACCACGAAACTTAATCATATGCGCTAAGGCCAAATAGATTAAGCGCAA
ATCCGCTTTATCAGTAGAATCTACCAATTTTTTTCGCAGATGATAGATAGTTGGATATTTCTCATGATAA
GCAACTTCATCTACTATATTTCCAAAAATAGGATGACGTTCATGCTTCTTGTCTTCTTCCACCAAAAAAG
ACTCTTCAAGTCGATGAAAGAAACTATCATCTACTTTCGCCATCTCATTTGAAAAAATCTCCTGTAGATA
ACAAATACGATTCTTCCGACGTGTATACCTTCTACGAGCTGTCCGTTTGAGACGAGTCGCTTCCGCTGTC
TCTCCACTGTCAAATAAAAGAGCCCCTATAAGATTTTTTTTGATACTGTGGCGGTCTGTATTTCCCAGAA
CCTTGAACTTTTTAGACGGAACCTTATATTCATCAGTGATCACCGCCCATCCGACGCTATTTGTGCCGAT
ATCTAAGCCTATTGAGTATTTCTTATCCATTGCTGCCGGAACACCATGAATACCAACTTTGCGTTTCTTT
TTCGGTGCGCCGCCAGAACCGCCACCACCAGAGCCACCTAATCTTGAAGCTTCTTCAATCTCCTTCATAT
GTCCCTCCCAAATAAATTCTCTCTTAACTTGCTGCCGAATAAAAGGGTCATCAAGCGAATTATTTGAGAA
TGAAAGGTACCCACTAGAAAAATCTGACGATGAAGATTTCCCATGTGAATTTTTAATATTCTGTTTGGGG
TTTATCTGATAATTAGCATATCTAGGCATATTTAAAGTCCCTGGTTATTGTTGAACTTGTTATTTCTAAG
TTTTCGAACAGATATGGAAATAAAAACCATATCTTAGGTATTACACTGGCACCGAGTCTTTCTAAGCATA
GAATTTACGACGCATTTGGTCAGGTTTTTTCAGCTTTCCTAAAATTGACCAGAGATCATTTTATCTGGTG
ACTGACCATTCTTATCATCATCTCCTTTAACAATTTAATTGTAAGTTAAGTGTTTCCGTGTATTGTTTTT
CAACATTTTCATAGAAGTTATTGATTACATGCTCTATCAAATCAATATTAATTCCTTTATTTAATTAAAA
AAATGGATCCACAGGACGGGTGTGGTCGCCATGATCGCGTAGTCGATAGTGGCTCCAAGTAGCGAAGCGA
GCAGGACTGGGCGGCGGCCAAAGCGGTCGGACAGTGCTCCGAGAACGGGTGCGCATAGAAATTGCATCAA
CGCATATAGCGCTAGCAGCACGCCATAGTGACTGGCGATGCTGGCTAGCTCCCCCATCAATATAACCTGC
ATATCCGTTTTTTGATTGATCAAAAAAGATTTCTTTATACTTTTCTGGAAGTTGTTGTCGAACTAAAGCT
TTTAAAAGAGTCAAGTCTTGATGATGTTCATCGTAGCGTTTAATCATTGAAGCTGATAGGGGAGCCTTAG
TTATTTCAGTATTTACTCTTAGGATATCTGAAAGTAAAATAGCATCTGATAAATTCTTAGCTGCCAAAAA
CAAATCAGCATATTGATCTCCAATTTGCGCCAATAAATTATCTAAATCATCATCGTAAGTATCTTTTGAA
AGCTGTAATTTAGCATCTTCTGCCAAATCAAAATTTGATTTAAAATTAGGGGTCAAACCCAATGACAAAG
CAATGAGATTCCCAAATAAGCCATTTTTCTTCTCACCGGGGAGCTGAGCAATGAGATTTTCTAATCGTCT
TGATTTACTCAATCGTGCAGAAAGAATCGCTTTAGCATCTACTCCACTTGCGTTAATAGGGTTTTCTTCA
AATAATTGATTGTAGGTTTGTACCAACTGGATAAATAGTTTGTCCACATCACTATTATCAGGATTTAAAT
CTCCCTCAATCAAAAAATGACCACGAAACTTAATCATATGCGCTAAGGCCAAATAGATTAAGCGCAAATC
CGCTTTATCAGTAGAATCTACCAATTTTTTTCGCAGATGATAGATAGTTGGATATTTCTCATGATAAGCA
ACTTCATCTACTATATTTCCAAAAATAGGATGACGTTCATGCTTCTTGTCTTCTTCCACCAAAAAAGACT
CTTCAAGTCGATGAAAGAAACTATCATCTACTTTCGCCATCTCATTTGAAAAAATCTCCTGTAGATAACA
AATACGATTCTTCCGACGTGTATACCTTCTACGAGCTGTCCGTTTGAGACGAGTCGCTTCCGCTGTCTCT
CCACTGTCAAATAAAAGAGCCCCTATAAGATTTTTTTTGATACTGTGGCGGTCTGTATTTCCCAGAACCT
TGAACTTTTTAGACGGAACCTTATATTCATCAGTGATCACCGCCCATCCGACGCTATTTGTGCCGATATC
TAAGCCTATTGAGTATTTCTTATCCATTGCTGCCGGAACACCATGAATACCAACTTTGCGTTTCTTTTTC
GGTGCGCCGCCAGAACCGCCACCACCAGAGCCACCTAATCTTGAAGCTTCTTCAATCTCCTTCATATGTC
CCTCCCAAATAAATTCTCTCTTAACTTGCTGCCGAATAAAAGGGTCATCAAGCGAATTATTTGAGAATGA
AAGGTACCCACTAGAAAAATCTGACGATGAAGATTTCCCATGTGAATTTTTAATATTCTGTTTGGGGTTT
ATCTGATAATTAGCATATCTAGGCATATTTAAAGTCCCTGGTTATTGTTGAACTTGTTATTTCTAAGTTT
TCGAACAGATATGGAAATAAAAACCATATCTTAGGTATTACACTGGCACCGAGTCTTTCTAAGCATAGAA
TTTACGACGCATTTGGTCAGGTTTTTTCAGCTTTCCTAAAATTGACCAGAGATCATTTTATCTGGTGACT
GACCATTCTTATCATCATCTCCTTTAACAATTTAATTGTAAGTTAAGTGTTTCCGTGTATTGTTTTTCAA
CATTTTCATAGAAGTTATTGATTACATGCTCTATCAAATCAATATTAATTCCTTTATTTAATTAAAAAAA
TGGATCCACAGGACGGGTGTGGTCGCCATGATCGCGTAGTCGATAGTGGCTCCAAGTAGCGAAGCGAGCA
GGACTGGGCGGCGGCCAAAGCGGTCGGACAGTGCTCCGAGAACGGGTGCGCATAGAAATTGCATCAACGC
ATATAGCGCTAGCAGCACGCCATAGTGACTGGCGATGCTGTCGGAATGGACGATATCCCGCAAGAGGCCC
GGCAGTACCGGCATAACCAAGCCTATGCCTACAGCATCCAGGGTGACGGTGCCGAGGATGACGATGAGCG
CATTGTTAGATTTCATACACGGTGCCTGACTGCGTTAGCAATTTAACTGTGATAAACTACCGCATTAAAG
CTTATCGATGATAAGCTGTCAAACATGAGAATTCTTGAAGACGAAAGGGCCTCGTGATACGCCTATTTTT
ATAGGTTAATGTCATGATAATAATGGTTTCTTAGACGTCAGGTGGCACTTTTCGGGGAAATGTGCGCGGA
ACCCCTATTTGTTTATTTTTCTAAATACATTCAAATATGTATCCGCTCATGAGACAATAACCCTGATAAA
TGCTTCAATAATATTGAAAAAGGAAGAGTATGAGTATTCAACATTTCCGTGTCGCCCTTATTCCCTTTTT
TGCGGCATTTTGCCTTCCTGTTTTTGCTCACCCAGAAACGCTGGTGAAAGTAAAAGATGCTGAAGATCAG
TTGGGTGCACGAGTGGGTTACATCGAACTGGATCTCAACAGCGGTAAGATCCTTGAGAGTTTTCGCCCCG
AAGAACGTTTTCCAATGATGAGCACTTTTAAAGTTCTGCTATGTGGCGCGGTATTATCCCGTGTTGACGC
CGGGCAAGAGCAACTCGGTCGCCGCATACACTATTCTCAGAATGACTTGGTTGAGTACTCACCAGTCACA
GAAAAGCATCTTACGGATGGCATGACAGTAAGAGAATTATGCAGTGCTGCCATAACCATGAGTGATAACA
CTGCGGCCAACTTACTTCTGACAACGATCGGAGGACCGAAGGAGCTAACCGCTTTTTTGCACAACATGGG
GGATCATGTAACTCGCCTTGATCGTTGGGAACCGGAGCTGAATGAAGCCATACCAAACGACGAGCGTGAC
ACCACGATGCCTGCAGCAATGGCAACAACGTTGCGCAAACTATTAACTGGCGAACTACTTACTCTAGCTT
CCCGGCAACAATTAATAGACTGGATGGAGGCGGATAAAGTTGCAGGACCACTTCTGCGCTCGGCCCTTCC
GGCTGGCTGGTTTATTGCTGATAAATCTGGAGCCGGTGAGCGTGGGTCTCGCGGTATCATTGCAGCACTG
GGGCCAGATGGTAAGCCCTCCCGTATCGTAGTTATCTACACGACGGGGAGTCAGGCAACTATGGATGAAC
GAAATAGACAGATCGCTGAGATAGGTGCCTCACTGATTAAGCATTGGTAACTGTCAGACCAAGTTTACTC
ATATATACTTTAGATTGATTTAAAACTTCATTTTTAATTTAAAAGGATCTAGGTGAAGATCCTTTTTGAT
AATCTCATGACCAAAATCCCTTAACGTGAGTTTTCGTTCCACTGAGCGTCAGACCCCGTAGAAAAGATCA
AAGGATCTTC
